Addgene plasmid #31112: ACE2(-202)-luc
Purpose: Luciferase reporter construct for human ACE2 promoter
Depositing lab: Gerhart Ryffel. Depositing organization: Universitaetsklinikum Essen. Publication: Identification of target genes of the transcription factor HNF1beta and HNF1alpha in a human embryonic kidney cell line. Senkel S, Lucas B, Klein-Hitpass L, Ryffel GU. Biochim Biophys Acta. 2005 Dec 20. 1731(3):179-90. 10.1016/j.bbaexp.2005.10.003 PubMed 16297991.
Backbone
  Vector backbone: pGL3-Basic
  Backbone manufacturer: Promega
  Backbone size w/o insert (bp): 4800
  Vector type: Mammalian Expression, Luciferase
Growth in bacteria
  Bacterial resistance: Ampicillin, 100 μg/mL
  Growth temperature: 37°C
  Growth strain: DH5alpha
  Copy number: High Copy
Gene/Insert
  Gene/Insert name: ACE2 promoter
  Species: H. sapiens (human)
  Insert size (bp): 300
  Mutation: promoter region -202 to +103
  GenBank ID: NM_021804
  Entrez Gene: ACE2 (a.k.a. ACEH)
  Cloning method: Restriction Enzyme; 5′ cloning site SacI (not destroyed); 3′ cloning site BglII (not destroyed)
  Sequencing primers: 5′ n/a
Terms and licenses: Academic/Nonprofit Terms; Industry Terms
Depositor comments: promoter luciferase reporter Please note that there are some small discrepancies between Addgene's quality control sequence and the assembled sequence from the depositor. These discrepancies should not affect the function of the plasmid.
How to cite: ACE2(-202)-luc was a gift from Gerhart Ryffel (Addgene plasmid # 31112 ; http://n2t.net/addgene:31112 ; RRID:Addgene_31112)
