[The description below was written by a language model from this plasmid's Addgene catalogue record and pLannotate feature annotations shown in this document.]
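Description:
ACE2(-202)-luc is a promoter–reporter plasmid built on the promoterless pGL3-Basic backbone, intended for transient transfection into mammalian cells. It is propagated in E. coli as a high-copy plasmid through a ColE1/pUC-type origin and selected with ampicillin via the β-lactamase gene under its own bla promoter. An f1 origin is also present, allowing single-stranded DNA production. The annotated depositor sequence is about 5.1 kb, consistent with the roughly 4.8 kb backbone plus a 300 bp insert.

The insert is a short fragment of the human ACE2 promoter spanning positions -202 to +103, cloned between the SacI and BglII sites of the polylinker, both of which are retained. The feature table does not annotate the promoter itself, but the unannotated region just upstream of the luciferase coding sequence is where it would lie. This fragment is the only element positioned to drive the firefly luc+ gene, which is followed by the SV40 late polyadenylation signal. Upstream of the cloning site, a synthetic poly(A) signal and an RNA polymerase II pause site from the human α2 globin gene suppress read-through transcription from the backbone, so luciferase output reflects the activity of the inserted promoter. The short large T antigen, TcR and lacZα fragments called by the annotation software are backbone remnants with no function.

The construct is used to measure the activity of this proximal ACE2 promoter region. The associated study concerned target genes of the transcription factors HNF1β and HNF1α in a human embryonic kidney cell line. The repository notes minor discrepancies between its quality-control sequence and the depositor's assembled sequence, which are not expected to affect function.
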