Features (pLannotate 1.2.2; 11 found; start..end, strand, type, name):
    371..2023    +  CDS            luciferase: firefly luciferase; luc+; enhanced luc+ version of the luciferase gene
   2064..2185    -  polyA_signal   SV40 poly(A) signal: SV40 polyadenylation signal
   2208..2276    -  CDS            large T antigen (fragment): large T antigen from SV40 (simian virus 40)
   2292..2424    +  CDS            TcR (fragment): tetracycline efflux protein; tet; confers resistance to tetracycline
   2604..3192    -  rep_origin     ori: high-copy-number ColE1/pMB1/pBR322/pUC origin of replication
   3363..4223    -  CDS            AmpR: β-lactamase; bla; confers resistance to ampicillin, carbenicillin, and related antibiotics
   4224..4328    -  promoter       AmpR promoter: bla
   4355..4783    +  rep_origin     f1 ori (sequence partly withheld): f1 bacteriophage origin of replication; arrow indicates direction of (+) strand synthesis
   4815..4882    -  CDS            lacZα (fragment): LacZα fragment of β-galactosidase; lacZ fragment
   4941..4989    +  polyA_signal   poly(A) signal: synthetic polyadenylation signal
   5003..5094    +  misc_feature   pause site: RNA polymerase II transcriptional pause signal from the human α2 globin gene
>Addgene plasmid #31112 | ACE2(-202)-luc | depositor full sequence | sequence record 14283 | Author sequence
GGTACCGAGCTCACCGGTTTTGATTTGGCCATAAAGTGACAGGAGAGGTAAGGTTCTCTAGGATTAAAGA
ATAACGTATTCTTATTTGATTCACTTTAAAAAATTATTCTAAAATCTGTTACATATCTGTCCTCTCCAGG
ATGAACTTTATATTGGCTCAGCAGATTGTTTACTGTGTTCTTCTTCTTTTTCTTTTTTTGGTCTTTCCTG
CTCAGCGCCCAACCCAAGTTCAAAGGCTGATAAGAGAGAAAATCTCATGAGGAGGTTTTAGTCTAGGGAA
AGTCATTCAGTGGATGTGATCTTGGCTCACAGGGGACGAGATCTGCGATCTAAGTAAGCTTGGCATTCCG
GTACTGTTGGTAAAGCCACCATGGAAGACGCCAAAAACATAAAGAAAGGCCCGGCGCCATTCTATCCGCT
GGAAGATGGAACCGCTGGAGAGCAACTGCATAAGGCTATGAAGAGATACGCCCTGGTTCCTGGAACAATT
GCTTTTACAGATGCACATATCGAGGTGGACATCACTTACGCTGAGTACTTCGAAATGTCCGTTCGGTTGG
CAGAAGCTATGAAACGATATGGGCTGAATACAAATCACAGAATCGTCGTATGCAGTGAAAACTCTCTTCA
ATTCTTTATGCCGGTGTTGGGCGCGTTATTTATCGGAGTTGCAGTTGCGCCCGCGAACGACATTTATAAT
GAACGTGAATTGCTCAACAGTATGGGCATTTCGCAGCCTACCGTGGTGTTCGTTTCCAAAAAGGGGTTGC
AAAAAATTTTGAACGTGCAAAAAAAGCTCCCAATCATCCAAAAAATTATTATCATGGATTCTAAAACGGA
TTACCAGGGATTTCAGTCGATGTACACGTTCGTCACATCTCATCTACCTCCCGGTTTTAATGAATACGAT
TTTGTGCCAGAGTCCTTCGATAGGGACAAGACAATTGCACTGATCATGAACTCCTCTGGATCTACTGGTC
TGCCTAAAGGTGTCGCTCTGCCTCATAGAACTGCCTGCGTGAGATTCTCGCATGCCAGAGATCCTATTTT
TGGCAATCAAATCATTCCGGATACTGCGATTTTAAGTGTTGTTCCATTCCATCACGGTTTTGGAATGTTT
ACTACACTCGGATATTTGATATGTGGATTTCGAGTCGTCTTAATGTATAGATTTGAAGAAGAGCTGTTTC
TGAGGAGCCTTCAGGATTACAAGATTCAAAGTGCGCTGCTGGTGCCAACCCTATTCTCCTTCTTCGCCAA
AAGCACTCTGATTGACAAATACGATTTATCTAATTTACACGAAATTGCTTCTGGTGGCGCTCCCCTCTCT
AAGGAAGTCGGGGAAGCGGTTGCCAAGAGGTTCCATCTGCCAGGTATCAGGCAAGGATATGGGCTCACTG
AGACTACATCAGCTATTCTGATTACACCCGAGGGGGATGATAAACCGGGCGCGGTCGGTAAAGTTGTTCC
ATTTTTTGAAGCGAAGGTTGTGGATCTGGATACCGGGAAAACGCTGGGCGTTAATCAAAGAGGCGAACTG
TGTGTGAGAGGTCCTATGATTATGTCCGGTTATGTAAACAATCCGGAAGCGACCAACGCCTTGATTGACA
AGGATGGATGGCTACATTCTGGAGACATAGCTTACTGGGACGAAGACGAACACTTCTTCATCGTTGACCG
CCTGAAGTCTCTGATTAAGTACAAAGGCTATCAGGTGGCTCCCGCTGAATTGGAATCCATCTTGCTCCAA
CACCCCAACATCTTCGACGCAGGTGTCGCAGGTCTTCCCGACGATGACGCCGGTGAACTTCCCGCCGCCG
TTGTTGTTTTGGAGCACGGAAAGACGATGACGGAAAAAGAGATCGTGGATTACGTCGCCAGTCAAGTAAC
AACCGCGAAAAAGTTGCGCGGAGGAGTTGTGTTTGTGGACGAAGTACCGAAAGGTCTTACCGGAAAACTC
GACGCAAGAAAAATCAGAGAGATCCTCATAAAGGCCAAGAAGGGCGGAAAGATCGCCGTGTAATTCTAGA
GTCGGGGCGGCCGGCCGCTTCGAGCAGACATGATAAGATACATTGATGAGTTTGGACAAACCACAACTAG
AATGCAGTGAAAAAAATGCTTTATTTGTGAAATTTGTGATGCTATTGCTTTATTTGTAACCATTATAAGC
TGCAATAAACAAGTTAACAACAACAATTGCATTCATTTTATGTTTCAGGTTCAGGGGGAGGTGTGGGAGG
TTTTTTAAAGCAAGTAAAACCTCTACAAATGTGGTAAAATCGATAAGGATCCGTCGACCGATGCCCTTGA
GAGCCTTCAACCCAGTCAGCTCCTTCCGGTGGGCGCGGGGCATGACTATCGTCGCCGCACTTATGACTGT
CTTCTTTATCATGCAACTCGTAGGACAGGTGCCGGCAGCGCTCTTCCGCTTCCTCGCTCACTGACTCGCT
GCGCTCGGTCGTTCGGCTGCGGCGAGCGGTATCAGCTCACTCAAAGGCGGTAATACGGTTATCCACAGAA
TCAGGGGATAACGCAGGAAAGAACATGTGAGCAAAAGGCCAGCAAAAGGCCAGGAACCGTAAAAAGGCCG
CGTTGCTGGCGTTTTTCCATAGGCTCCGCCCCCCTGACGAGCATCACAAAAATCGACGCTCAAGTCAGAG
GTGGCGAAACCCGACAGGACTATAAAGATACCAGGCGTTTCCCCCTGGAAGCTCCCTCGTGCGCTCTCCT
GTTCCGACCCTGCCGCTTACCGGATACCTGTCCGCCTTTCTCCCTTCGGGAAGCGTGGCGCTTTCTCATA
GCTCACGCTGTAGGTATCTCAGTTCGGTGTAGGTCGTTCGCTCCAAGCTGGGCTGTGTGCACGAACCCCC
CGTTCAGCCCGACCGCTGCGCCTTATCCGGTAACTATCGTCTTGAGTCCAACCCGGTAAGACACGACTTA
TCGCCACTGGCAGCAGCCACTGGTAACAGGATTAGCAGAGCGAGGTATGTAGGCGGTGCTACAGAGTTCT
TGAAGTGGTGGCCTAACTACGGCTACACTAGAAGAACAGTATTTGGTATCTGCGCTCTGCTGAAGCCAGT
TACCTTCGGAAAAAGAGTTGGTAGCTCTTGATCCGGCAAACAAACCACCGCTGGTAGCGGTGGTTTTTTT
GTTTGCAAGCAGCAGATTACGCGCAGAAAAAAAGGATCTCAAGAAGATCCTTTGATCTTTTCTACGGGGT
CTGACGCTCAGTGGAACGAAAACTCACGTTAAGGGATTTTGGTCATGAGATTATCAAAAAGGATCTTCAC
CTAGATCCTTTTAAATTAAAAATGAAGTTTTAAATCAATCTAAAGTATATATGAGTAAACTTGGTCTGAC
AGTTACCAATGCTTAATCAGTGAGGCACCTATCTCAGCGATCTGTCTATTTCGTTCATCCATAGTTGCCT
GACTCCCCGTCGTGTAGATAACTACGATACGGGAGGGCTTACCATCTGGCCCCAGTGCTGCAATGATACC
GCGAGACCCACGCTCACCGGCTCCAGATTTATCAGCAATAAACCAGCCAGCCGGAAGGGCCGAGCGCAGA
AGTGGTCCTGCAACTTTATCCGCCTCCATCCAGTCTATTAATTGTTGCCGGGAAGCTAGAGTAAGTAGTT
CGCCAGTTAATAGTTTGCGCAACGTTGTTGCCATTGCTACAGGCATCGTGGTGTCACGCTCGTCGTTTGG
TATGGCTTCATTCAGCTCCGGTTCCCAACGATCAAGGCGAGTTACATGATCCCCCATGTTGTGCAAAAAA
GCGGTTAGCTCCTTCGGTCCTCCGATCGTTGTCAGAAGTAAGTTGGCCGCAGTGTTATCACTCATGGTTA
TGGCAGCACTGCATAATTCTCTTACTGTCATGCCATCCGTAAGATGCTTTTCTGTGACTGGTGAGTACTC
AACCAAGTCATTCTGAGAATAGTGTATGCGGCGACCGAGTTGCTCTTGCCCGGCGTCAATACGGGATAAT
ACCGCGCCACATAGCAGAACTTTAAAAGTGCTCATCATTGGAAAACGTTCTTCGGGGCGAAAACTCTCAA
GGATCTTACCGCTGTTGAGATCCAGTTCGATGTAACCCACTCGTGCACCCAACTGATCTTCAGCATCTTT
TACTTTCACCAGCGTTTCTGGGTGAGCAAAAACAGGAAGGCAAAATGCCGCAAAAAAGGGAATAAGGGCG
ACACGGAAATGTTGAATACTCATACTCTTCCTTTTTCAATATTATTGAAGCATTTATCAGGGTTATTGTC
TCATGAGCGGATACATATTTGAATGTATTTAGAAAAATAAACAAATAGGGGTTCCGCGCACATTTCCCCG
AAAAGTGCCACCTG
[124 nt withheld, positions 4355-4478]
C
[91 nt withheld, positions 4480-4570]
A
[49 nt withheld, positions 4572-4620]
CCTTTGACGTTGGAGTCCACGTTCTTT
[37 nt withheld, positions 4648-4684]
ACCCTATCTCGGTCTATTCTTTTGATTTATAAGGGATTTTGCCGATTTCGGCCTATTGGTTAAAAAATGA
GCTGATTTAACAAAAATTTAACGCGAATTTTAACAAAATATTAACGCTTACAATTTGCCATTCGCCATTC
AGGCTGCGCAACTGTTGGGAAGGGCGATCGGTGCGGGCCTCTTCGCTATTACGCCAGCCCAAGCTACCAT
GATAAGTAAGTAATATTAAGGTACGGGAGGTACTTGGAGCGGCCGCAATAAAATATCTTTATTTTCATTA
CATCTGTGTGTTGGTTTTTTGTGTGAATCGATAGTACTAACATACGCTCTCCATCAAAACAAAACGAAAC
AAAACAAACTAGCAAAATAGGCTGTCCCCAGTGCAAGTGCAGGTGCCAGAACATTTCTCTATCGATAA
