>Addgene plasmid #31112 | ACE2(-202)-luc | addgene partial sequence | sequence record 37257 | LucNRev 5'-CCTTATGCAGTTGCTCTCC-3'
GGNNGATGGCGCCGGGCCTTTCTTTATGTTTTTGGCGTCTTCCATGGTGGCTTTACCAACAGTACCGGAA
TGCCAAGCTTACTTAGATCGCAGATCTCGTCCCCTGTGAGCCAAGATCACATCCACTGAATGACTTTCCC
TAGACTAAAACCTCCTCATGAGATTTTCTCTCTTATCAGCCTTTGAACTTGGGTTGGGCGCTGAGCAGGA
AAGACCAAAAAAAGAAAAAGAAGGAGAACACAGTAAACAATCTGCTGAGCCAATATAAAGTTCATCCTGG
AGAGGACAGATATGTAACAGATTTTAGAATAATTTTTTAAAGTGAATCAAATAAGAATACGTTATTCTTT
AATCCTAGAGAACCTTACCTCTCCTGTCACTTTATGGCCAAATCAAAACCGGGCTAGCACGCGTAAGAGC
TCGGTACCTATCGATAGAGAAATGTTCTGGCACCTGCACTTGCACTGGGGACAGCCTATTTTGCTAGTTT
GTTTTGTTTCGTTTTGTTTTGATGGAGAGCGTATGTTAGTACTATCGATTCACACAAAAAACCAACACAC
AGATGTAATGAAAATAAAGATATTTTATTGCGGCCGCTCCAAGTACCTCCCGTACCTTAATATTACTTAC
TTATCATGGTAGCTTGGGCTGGCGTAATAGCGAAGAGGCCCGCACCGATCGCCCTTCCCAACAGTTGCGC
AGCCTGAATGGCGAATGGCAAATTGTAAGCGTTAATATTTTGTTAAAATTCGCGTTAAATTTTTGTTAAA
TCAGCTCATTTTTTAACCAATAGGCCGAAATCGGCAAAATCCCTTATAAATCAAAAGAATAGACCGAGAT
AGGGTTGAGTGTTGT
